>Addgene plasmid #24146 | pFU-iMVIIA-PE | depositor full sequence | sequence record 11320 | Author sequence
GTCGACGGATCGGGAGATCTCCCGATCCCCTATGGTGCACTCTCAGTACAATCTGCTCTGATGCCGCATA
GTTAAGCCAGTATCTGCTCCCTGCTTGTGTGTTGGAGGTCGCTGAGTAGTGCGCGAGCAAAATTTAAGCT
ACAACAAGGCAAGGCTTGACCGACAATTGCATGAAGAATCTGCTTAGGGTTAGGCGTTTTGCGCTGCTTC
GCGATGTACGGGCCAGATATACGCGTTGACATTGATTATTGACTAGTTATTAATAGTAATCAATTACGGG
GTCATTAGTTCATAGCCCATATATGGAGTTCCGCGTTACATAACTTACGGTAAATGGCCCGCCTGGCTGA
CCGCCCAACGACCCCCGCCCATTGACGTCAATAATGACGTATGTTCCCATAGTAACGCCAATAGGGACTT
TCCATTGACGTCAATGGGTGGAGTATTTACGGTAAACTGCCCACTTGGCAGTACATCAAGTGTATCATAT
GCCAAGTACGCCCCCTATTGACGTCAATGACGGTAAATGGCCCGCCTGGCATTATGCCCAGTACATGACC
TTATGGGACTTTCCTACTTGGCAGTACATCTACGTATTAGTCATCGCTATTACCATGGTGATGCGGTTTT
GGCAGTACATCAATGGGCGTGGATAGCGGTTTGACTCACGGGGATTTCCAAGTCTCCACCCCATTGACGT
CAATGGGAGTTTGTTTTGGCACCAAAATCAACGGGACTTTCCAAAATGTCGTAACAACTCCGCCCCATTG
ACGCAAATGGGCGGTAGGCGTGTACGGTGGGAGGTCTATATAAGCAGCGCGTTTTGCCTGTACTGGGTCT
CTCTGGTTAGACCAGATCTGAGCCTGGGAGCTCTCTGGCTAACTAGGGAACCCACTGCTTAAGCCTCAAT
AAAGCTTGCCTTGAGTGCTTCAAGTAGTGTGTGCCCGTCTGTTGTGTGACTCTGGTAACTAGAGATCCCT
CAGACCCTTTTAGTCAGTGTGGAAAATCTCTAGCAGTGGCGCCCGAACAGGGACTTGAAAGCGAAAGGGA
AACCAGAGGAGCTCTCTCGACGCAGGACTCGGCTTGCTGAAGCGCGCACGGCAAGAGGCGAGGGGCGGCG
ACTGGTGAGTACGCCAAAAATTTTGACTAGCGGAGGCTAGAAGGAGAGAGATGGGTGCGAGAGCGTCAGT
ATTAAGCGGGGGAGAATTAGATCGCGATGGGAAAAAATTCGGTTAAGGCCAGGGGGAAAGAAAAAATATA
AATTAAAACATATAGTATGGGCAAGCAGGGAGCTAGAACGATTCGCAGTTAATCCTGGCCTGTTAGAAAC
ATCAGAAGGCTGTAGACAAATACTGGGACAGCTACAACCATCCCTTCAGACAGGATCAGAAGAACTTAGA
TCATTATATAATACAGTAGCAACCCTCTATTGTGTGCATCAAAGGATAGAGATAAAAGACACCAAGGAAG
CTTTAGACAAGATAGAGGAAGAGCAAAACAAAAGTAAGACCACCGCACAGCAAGCGGCCGCTGATCTTCA
GACCTGGAGGAGGAGATATGAGGGACAATTGGAGAAGTGAATTATATAAATATAAAGTAGTAAAAATTGA
ACCATTAGGAGTAGCACCCACCAAGGCAAAGAGAAGAGTGGTGCAGAGAGAAAAAAGAGCAGTGGGAATA
GGAGCTTTGTTCCTTGGGTTCTTGGGAGCAGCAGGAAGCACTATGGGCGCAGCGTCAATGACGCTGACGG
TACAGGCCAGACAATTATTGTCTGGTATAGTGCAGCAGCAGAACAATTTGCTGAGGGCTATTGAGGCGCA
ACAGCATCTGTTGCAACTCACAGTCTGGGGCATCAAGCAGCTCCAGGCAAGAATCCTGGCTGTGGAAAGA
TACCTAAAGGATCAACAGCTCCTGGGGATTTGGGGTTGCTCTGGAAAACTCATTTGCACCACTGCTGTGC
CTTGGAATGCTAGTTGGAGTAATAAATCTCTGGAACAGATTTGGAATCACACGACCTGGATGGAGTGGGA
CAGAGAAATTAACAATTACACAAGCTTAATACACTCCTTAATTGAAGAATCGCAAAACCAGCAAGAAAAG
AATGAACAAGAATTATTGGAATTAGATAAATGGGCAAGTTTGTGGAATTGGTTTAACATAACAAATTGGC
TGTGGTATATAAAATTATTCATAATGATAGTAGGAGGCTTGGTAGGTTTAAGAATAGTTTTTGCTGTACT
TTCTATAGTGAATAGAGTTAGGCAGGGATATTCACCATTATCGTTTCAGACCCACCTCCCAACCCCGAGG
GGACCCGACAGGCCCGAAGGAATAGAAGAAGAAGGTGGAGAGAGAGACAGAGACAGATCCATTCGATTAG
TGAACGGATCGGCACTGCGTGCGCCAATTCTGCAGACAAATGGCAGTATTCATCCACAATTTTAAAAGAA
AAGGGGGGATTGGGGGGTACAGTGCAGGGGAAAGAATAGTAGACATAATAGCAACAGACATACAAACTAA
AGAATTACAAAAACAAATTACAAAAATTCAAAATTTTCGGGTTTATTACAGGGACAGCAGAGATCCAGTT
TGGTTAATTAACCCGTGTCGGCTCCAGATCTGGCCTCCGCGCCGGGTTTTGGCGCCTCCCGCGGGCGCCC
CCCTCCTCACGGCGAGCGCTGCCACGTCAGACGAAGGGCGCAGCGAGCGTCCTGATCCTTCCGCCCGGAC
GCTCAGGACAGCGGCCCGCTGCTCATAAGACTCGGCCTTAGAACCCCAGTATCAGCAGAAGGACATTTTA
GGACGGGACTTGGGTGACTCTAGGGCACTGGTTTTCTTTCCAGAGAGCGGAACAGGCGAGGAAAAGTAGT
CCCTTCTCGGCGATTCTGCGGAGGGATCTCCGTGGGGCGGTGAACGCCGATGATTATATAAGGACGCGCC
GGGTGTGGCACAGCTAGTTCCGTCGCAGCCGGGATTTGGGTCGCGGTTCTTGTTTGTGGATCGCTGTGAT
CGTCACTTGGTGAGTAGCGGGCTGCTGGGCTGGCCGGGGCTTTCGTGGCCGCCGGGCCGCTCGGTGGGAC
GGAAGCGTGTGGAGAGACCGCCAAGGGCTGTAGTCTGGGTCCGCGAGCAAGGTTGCCCTGAACTGGGGGT
TGGGGGGAGCGCAGCAAAATGGCGGCTGTTCCCGAGTCTTGAATGGAAGACGCTTGTGAGGCGGGCTGTG
AGGTCGTTGAAACAAGGTGGGGGGCATGGTGGGCGGCAAGAACCCAAGGTCTTGAGGCCTTCGCTAATGC
GGGAAAGCTCTTATTCGGGTGAGATGGGCTGGGGCACCATCTGGGGACCCTGACGTGAAGTTTGTCACTG
ACTGGAGAACTCGGTTTGTCGTCTGTTGCGGGGGCGGCAGTTATGGCGGTGCCGTTGGGCAGTGCACCCG
TACCTTTGGGAGCGCGCGCCCTCGTCGTGTCGTGACGTCACCCGTTCTGTTGGCTTATAATGCAGGGTGG
GGCCACCTGCCGGTAGGTGTGCGGTAGGCTTTTCTCCGTCGCAGGACGCAGGGTTCGGGCCTAGGGTAGG
CTCTCCTGAATCGACAGGCGCCGGACCTCTGGTGAGGGGAGGGATAAGTGAGGCGTCAGTTTCTTTGGTC
GGTTTTATGTACCTATCTTCTTAAGTAGCTGAAGCTCCGGTTTTGAACTATGCGCTCGGGGTTGGCGAGT
GTGTTTTGTGAAGTTTTTTAGGCACCTTTTGAAATGTAATCATTTGGGTCAATATGTAATTTTCAGTGTT
AGACTAGTAAATTGTCCGCTAAATTCTGGCCGTTTTTGGCTTTTTTGTTAGACGAAGCTTGGGCTGCAGG
TCGACTCTAGAGGATCCCCGGGTACCGGTGCCACCATGTCTGCACTTCTGATCCTAGCTCTTGTTGGAGC
TGCAGTTGCTTGCAAAGGCAAGGGCGCGAAGTGCTCCCGCCTCATGTATGACTGTTGCACCGGATCGTGT
AGGTCCGGTAAGTGCATCGATTACAAAGACGATGACGACAAGCTTGCGGCCGCTGGTAACGGAAATGGCA
ACGGGAATGGTAACGGAAACGGCAACGGGGATGGTACTCGAGTTGCTGTGGGCCAGGACACGCAGGAGGT
CATCGTGGTGCCACACTCCTTGCCCTTTAAGGTGGTGGTGATCTCAGCCATCCTGGCCCTGGTGGTGCTC
ACCATCATCTCCCTTATCATCCTCATCATGCTTTGGCAGAAGAAACCACGTAGGATCCACCGGCCGGTCG
CCACCATGGTGAGCAAGGGCGAGGAGCTGTTCACCGGGGTGGTGCCCATCCTGGTCGAGCTGGACGGCGA
CGTAAACGGCCACAAGTTCAGCGTGTCCGGCGAGGGCGAGGGCGATGCCACCTACGGCAAGCTGACCCTG
AAGTTCATCTGCACCACCGGCAAGCTGCCCGTGCCCTGGCCCACCCTCGTGACCACCCTGACCTACGGCG
TGCAGTGCTTCAGCCGCTACCCCGACCACATGAAGCAGCACGACTTCTTCAAGTCCGCCATGCCCGAAGG
CTACGTCCAGGAGCGCACCATCTTCTTCAAGGACGACGGCAACTACAAGACCCGCGCCGAGGTGAAGTTC
GAGGGCGACACCCTGGTGAACCGCATCGAGCTGAAGGGCATCGACTTCAAGGAGGACGGCAACATCCTGG
GGCACAAGCTGGAGTACAACTACAACAGCCACAACGTCTATATCATGGCCGACAAGCAGAAGAACGGCAT
CAAGGTGAACTTCAAGATCCGCCACAACATCGAGGACGGCAGCGTGCAGCTCGCCGACCACTACCAGCAG
AACACCCCCATCGGCGACGGCCCCGTGCTGCTGCCCGACAACCACTACCTGAGCACCCAGTCCGCCCTGA
GCAAAGACCCCAACGAGAAGCGCGATCACATGGTCCTGCTGGAGTTCGTGACCGCCGCCGGGATCACTCT
CGGCATGGACGAGCTGTACAAGTAAAGCGGCCGCGACTCGAATTCCGCCCCCCCCCCCCTAACGTTACTG
GCCGAAGCCGCTTGGAATAAGGCCGGTGTGCGTTTGTCTATATGTTATTTTCCACCATATTGCCGTCTTT
TGGCAATGTGAGGGCCCGGAAACCTGGCCCTGTCTTCTTGACGAGCATTCCTAGGGGTCTTTCCCCTCTC
GCCAAAGGAATGCAAGGTCTGTTGAATGTCGTGAAGGAAGCAGTTCCTCTGGAAGCTTCTTGAAGACAAA
CAACGTCTGTAGCGACCCTTTGCAGGCAGCGGAACCCCCCACCTGGCGACAGGTGCCTCTGCGGCCAAAA
GCCACGTGTATAAGATACACCTGCAAAGGCGGCACAACCCCAGTGCCACGTTGTGAGTTGGATAGTTGTG
GAAAGAGTCAAATGGCTCTCCTCAAGCGTATTCAACAAGGGGCTGAAGGATGCCCAGAAGGTACCCCATT
GTATGGGATCTGATCTGGGGCCTCGGTGCACATGCTTTACATGTGTTTAGTCGAGGTTAAAAAACGTCTA
GGCCCCCCGAACCACGGGGACGTGGTTTTCCTTTGAAAAACACGATGATAATACCATGGCTAGATTAGAT
AAAAGTAAAGTGATTAACAGCGCATTAGAGCTGCTTAATGAGGTCGGAATCGAAGGTTTAACAACCCGTA
AACTCGCCCAGAAGCTAGGTGTAGAGCAGCCTACATTGTATTGGCATGTAAAAAATAAGCGGGCTTTGCT
CGACGCCTTAGCCATTGAGATGTTAGATAGGCACCATACTCACTTTTGCCCTTTAGAAGGGGAAAGCTGG
CAAGATTTTTTACGTAATAACGCTAAAAGTTTTAGATGTGCTTTACTAAGTCATCGCGATGGAGCAAAAG
TACATTTAGGTACACGGCCTACAGAAAAACAGTATGAAACTCTCGAAAATCAATTAGCCTTTTTATGCCA
ACAAGGTTTTTCACTAGAGAATGCATTATATGCACTCAGCGCTGTGGGGCATTTTACTTTAGGTTGCGTA
TTGGAAGATCAAGAGCATCAAGTCGCTAAAGAAGAAAGGGAAACACCTACTACTGATAGTATGCCGCCAT
TATTACGACAAGCTATCGAATTATTTGATCACCAAGGTGCAGAGCCAGCCTTCTTATTCGGCCTTGAATT
GATCATATGCGGATTAGAAAAACAACTTAAATGTGAAAGTGGGTCGCCAAAAAAGAAGAGAAAGGTCGAC
GGCGGTGGTGCTTTGTCTCCTCAGCACTCTGCTGTCACTCAAGGAAGTATCATCAAGAACAAGGAGGGCA
TGGATGCTAAGTCACTAACTGCCTGGTCCCGGACACTGGTGACCTTCAAGGATGTATTTGTGGACTTCAC
CAGGGAGGAGTGGAAGCTGCTGGACACTGCTCAGCAGATCGTGTACAGAAATGTGATGCTGGAGAACTAT
AAGAACCTGGTTTCCTTGGGTTATCAGCTTACTAAGCCAGATGTGATCCTCCGGTTGGAGAAGGGAGAAG
AGCCCTGGCTGGTGGAGAGAGAAATTCACCAAGAGACCCATCCTGATTCAGAGACTGCATTTGAAATCAA
ATCATCAGTTTAAGGATCTCGACTAGCTAGTAGCTAGCTAGCTAGTCGAGCTCAAGCTTCATCAAGCTTA
TCGATAATCAACCTCTGGATTACAAAATTTGTGAAAGATTGACTGGTATTCTTAACTATGTTGCTCCTTT
TACGCTATGTGGATACGCTGCTTTAATGCCTTTGTATCATGCTATTGCTTCCCGTATGGCTTTCATTTTC
TCCTCCTTGTATAAATCCTGGTTGCTGTCTCTTTATGAGGAGTTGTGGCCCGTTGTCAGGCAACGTGGCG
TGGTGTGCACTGTGTTTGCTGACGCAACCCCCACTGGTTGGGGCATTGCCACCACCTGTCAGCTCCTTTC
CGGGACTTTCGCTTTCCCCCTCCCTATTGCCACGGCGGAACTCATCGCCGCCTGCCTTGCCCGCTGCTGG
ACAGGGGCTCGGCTGTTGGGCACTGACAATTCCGTGGTGTTGTCGGGGAAATCATCGTCCTTTCCTTGGC
TGCTCGCCTGTGTTGCCACCTGGATTCTGCGCGGGACGTCCTTCTGCTACGTCCCTTCGGCCCTCAATCC
AGCGGACCTTCCTTCCCGCGGCCTGCTGCCGGCTCTGCGGCCTCTTCCGCGTCTTCGCCTTCGCCCTCAG
ACGAGTCGGATCTCCCTTTGGGCCGCCTCCCCGCATCGATACCGTCGACCTCGAGTACCTTTAAGACCAA
TGACTTACAAGGCAGCTGTAGATCTTAGCCACTTTTTAAAAGAAAAGGGGGGACTGGAAGGGCTAATTCA
CTCCCAACGAAGACAAGATCTCGAGTTTACCACTCCCTATCAGTGATAGAGAAAAGTGAAAGTCGAGTTT
ACCACTCCCTATCAGTGATAGAGAAAAGTGAAAGTCGAGTTTACCACTCCCTATCAGTGATAGAGAAAAG
TGAAAGTCGAGTTTACCACTCCCTATCAGTGATAGAGAAAAGTGAAAGTCGAGTTTACCACTCCCTATCA
GTGATAGAGAAAAGTGAAAGTCGAGTTTACCACTCCCTATCAGTGATAGAGAAAAGTGAAAGTCGAGTTT
ACCACTCCCTATCAGTGATAGAGAAAAGTGAAAGTCGGATCTGCTTTTTGCTTGTACTGGGTCTCTCTGG
TTAGACCAGATCTGAGCCTGGGAGCTCTCTGGCTAACTAGGGAACCCACTGCTTAAGCCTCAATAAAGCT
TGCCTTGAGTGCTTCAAGTAGTGTGTGCCCGTCTGTTGTGTGACTCTGGTAACTAGAGATCCCTCAGACC
CTTTTAGTCAGTGTGGAAAATCTCTAGCAGCATCTAGAAACCCGCTGATCAGCCTCGACTGTGCCTTCTA
GTTGCCAGCCATCTGTTGTTTGCCCCTCCCCCGTGCCTTCCTTGACCCTGGAAGGTGCCACTCCCACTGT
CCTTTCCTAATAAAATGAGGAAATTGCATCGCATTGTCTGAGTAGGTGTCATTCTATTCTGGGGGGTGGG
GTGGGGCAGGACAGCAAGGGGGAGGATTGGGAAGACAATAGCAGGCATGCTGGGGATGCGGTGGGCTCTA
TGGCTTCTGAGGCGGAAAGAACCAGCTGGGGCTCTAGGGGGTATCCCC
[124 nt withheld, positions 8169-8292]
C
[91 nt withheld, positions 8294-8384]
A
[49 nt withheld, positions 8386-8434]
CCTTTGACGTTGGAGTCCACGTTCTTT
[37 nt withheld, positions 8462-8498]
ACCCTATCTCGGTCTATTCTTTTGATTTATAAGGGATTTTGCCGATTTCGGCCTATTGGTTAAAAAATGA
GCTGATTTAACAAAAATTTAACGCGAATTAATTCTGTGGAATGTGTGTCAGTTAGGGTGTGGAAAGTCCC
CAGGCTCCCCAGCAGGCAGAAGTATGCAAAGCATGCATCTCAATTAGTCAGCAACCAGGTGTGGAAAGTC
CCCAGGCTCCCCAGCAGGCAGAAGTATGCAAAGCATGCATCTCAATTAGTCAGCAACCATAGTCCCGCCC
CTAACTCCGCCCATCCCGCCCCTAACTCCGCCCAGTTCCGCCCATTCTCCGCCCCATGGCTGACTAATTT
TTTTTATTTATGCAGAGGCCGAGGCCGCCTCTGCCTCTGAGCTATTCCAGAAGTAGTGAGGAGGCTTTTT
TGGAGGCCTAGGCTTTTGCAAAAAGCTCCCGGGAGCTTGTATATCCATTTTCGGATCTGATCAGCACGTG
TTGACAATTAATCATCGGCATAGTATATCGGCATAGTATAATACGACAAGGTGAGGAACTAAACCATGGC
CAAGTTGACCAGTGCCGTTCCGGTGCTCACCGCGCGCGACGTCGCCGGAGCGGTCGAGTTCTGGACCGAC
CGGCTCGGGTTCTCCCGGGACTTCGTGGAGGACGACTTCGCCGGTGTGGTCCGGGACGACGTGACCCTGT
TCATCAGCGCGGTCCAGGACCAGGTGGTGCCGGACAACACCCTGGCCTGGGTGTGGGTGCGCGGCCTGGA
CGAGCTGTACGCCGAGTGGTCGGAGGTCGTGTCCACGAACTTCCGGGACGCCTCCGGGCCGGCCATGACC
GAGATCGGCGAGCAGCCGTGGGGGCGGGAGTTCGCCCTGCGCGACCCGGCCGGCAACTGCGTGCACTTCG
TGGCCGAGGAGCAGGACTGACACGTGCTACGAGATTTCGATTCCACCGCCGCCTTCTATGAAAGGTTGGG
CTTCGGAATCGTTTTCCGGGACGCCGGCTGGATGATCCTCCAGCGCGGGGATCTCATGCTGGAGTTCTTC
GCCCACCCCAACTTGTTTATTGCAGCTTATAATGGTTACAAATAAAGCAATAGCATCACAAATTTCACAA
ATAAAGCATTTTTTTCACTGCATTCTAGTTGTGGTTTGTCCAAACTCATCAATGTATCTTATCATGTCTG
TATACCGTCGACCTCTAGCTAGAGCTTGGCGTAATCATGGTCATAGCTGTTTCCTGTGTGAAATTGTTAT
CCGCTCACAATTCCACACAACATACGAGCCGGAAGCATAAAGTGTAAAGCCTGGGGTGCCTAATGAGTGA
GCTAACTCACATTAATTGCGTTGCGCTCACTGCCCGCTTTCCAGTCGGGAAACCTGTCGTGCCAGCTGCA
TTAATGAATCGGCCAACGCGCGGGGAGAGGCGGTTTGCGTATTGGGCGCTCTTCCGCTTCCTCGCTCACT
GACTCGCTGCGCTCGGTCGTTCGGCTGCGGCGAGCGGTATCAGCTCACTCAAAGGCGGTAATACGGTTAT
CCACAGAATCAGGGGATAACGCAGGAAAGAACATGTGAGCAAAAGGCCAGCAAAAGGCCAGGAACCGTAA
AAAGGCCGCGTTGCTGGCGTTTTTCCATAGGCTCCGCCCCCCTGACGAGCATCACAAAAATCGACGCTCA
AGTCAGAGGTGGCGAAACCCGACAGGACTATAAAGATACCAGGCGTTTCCCCCTGGAAGCTCCCTCGTGC
GCTCTCCTGTTCCGACCCTGCCGCTTACCGGATACCTGTCCGCCTTTCTCCCTTCGGGAAGCGTGGCGCT
TTCTCATAGCTCACGCTGTAGGTATCTCAGTTCGGTGTAGGTCGTTCGCTCCAAGCTGGGCTGTGTGCAC
GAACCCCCCGTTCAGCCCGACCGCTGCGCCTTATCCGGTAACTATCGTCTTGAGTCCAACCCGGTAAGAC
ACGACTTATCGCCACTGGCAGCAGCCACTGGTAACAGGATTAGCAGAGCGAGGTATGTAGGCGGTGCTAC
AGAGTTCTTGAAGTGGTGGCCTAACTACGGCTACACTAGAAGAACAGTATTTGGTATCTGCGCTCTGCTG
AAGCCAGTTACCTTCGGAAAAAGAGTTGGTAGCTCTTGATCCGGCAAACAAACCACCGCTGGTAGCGGTG
GTTTTTTTGTTTGCAAGCAGCAGATTACGCGCAGAAAAAAAGGATCTCAAGAAGATCCTTTGATCTTTTC
TACGGGGTCTGACGCTCAGTGGAACGAAAACTCACGTTAAGGGATTTTGGTCATGAGATTATCAAAAAGG
ATCTTCACCTAGATCCTTTTAAATTAAAAATGAAGTTTTAAATCAATCTAAAGTATATATGAGTAAACTT
GGTCTGACAGTTACCAATGCTTAATCAGTGAGGCACCTATCTCAGCGATCTGTCTATTTCGTTCATCCAT
AGTTGCCTGACTCCCCGTCGTGTAGATAACTACGATACGGGAGGGCTTACCATCTGGCCCCAGTGCTGCA
ATGATACCGCGAGACCCACGCTCACCGGCTCCAGATTTATCAGCAATAAACCAGCCAGCCGGAAGGGCCG
AGCGCAGAAGTGGTCCTGCAACTTTATCCGCCTCCATCCAGTCTATTAATTGTTGCCGGGAAGCTAGAGT
AAGTAGTTCGCCAGTTAATAGTTTGCGCAACGTTGTTGCCATTGCTACAGGCATCGTGGTGTCACGCTCG
TCGTTTGGTATGGCTTCATTCAGCTCCGGTTCCCAACGATCAAGGCGAGTTACATGATCCCCCATGTTGT
GCAAAAAAGCGGTTAGCTCCTTCGGTCCTCCGATCGTTGTCAGAAGTAAGTTGGCCGCAGTGTTATCACT
CATGGTTATGGCAGCACTGCATAATTCTCTTACTGTCATGCCATCCGTAAGATGCTTTTCTGTGACTGGT
GAGTACTCAACCAAGTCATTCTGAGAATAGTGTATGCGGCGACCGAGTTGCTCTTGCCCGGCGTCAATAC
GGGATAATACCGCGCCACATAGCAGAACTTTAAAAGTGCTCATCATTGGAAAACGTTCTTCGGGGCGAAA
ACTCTCAAGGATCTTACCGCTGTTGAGATCCAGTTCGATGTAACCCACTCGTGCACCCAACTGATCTTCA
GCATCTTTTACTTTCACCAGCGTTTCTGGGTGAGCAAAAACAGGAAGGCAAAATGCCGCAAAAAAGGGAA
TAAGGGCGACACGGAAATGTTGAATACTCATACTCTTCCTTTTTCAATATTATTGAAGCATTTATCAGGG
TTATTGTCTCATGAGCGGATACATATTTGAATGTATTTAGAAAAATAAACAAATAGGGGTTCCGCGCACA
TTTCCCCGAAAAGTGCCACCTGAC
Features (pLannotate 1.2.2; 38 found; start..end, strand, type, name):
     31..83      -  misc_feature   bom (fragment): basis of mobility region from pBR322
    238..617     +  enhancer       CMV enhancer: human cytomegalovirus immediate early enhancer
    618..817     +  promoter       CMV promoter: human cytomegalovirus (CMV) immediate early promoter
    835..1015    +  LTR            5' LTR (truncated): truncated 5' long terminal repeat (LTR) from HIV-1
   1062..1187    +  misc_feature   HIV-1 Ψ: packaging signal of human immunodeficiency virus type 1
   1171..1534    +  CDS            HIV-1 gag (fragment): gag protein from human immunodeficiency virus 1; gag
   1680..1913    +  misc_feature   RRE: The Rev response element (RRE) of HIV-1 allows for Rev-dependent mRNA export from the nucleus to the cytoplasm.
   2290..2390    +  CDS            Rev (fragment): human immunodeficiency virus 1 (HIV-1) Rev protein; rev; enhances nuclear export of unspliced and incompletely spliced viral mRNAs
   2440..2557    +  misc_feature   cPPT/CTS: central polypurine tract and central termination sequence of HIV-1
   2622..3833    +  promoter       UbC promoter: human ubiquitin C promoter
   3844..3877    -  misc_feature   MCS (fragment): pUC18/19 multiple cloning site
   3886..3930    +  CDS            preprotrypsin leader: leader sequence from mouse preprotrypsin
   3931..4005    +  CDS            O16C_CONCT: Experimental evidence at protein level: Swiss-Prot protein existence level 1. Omega-conotoxins act at presynaptic membranes, they bind and block voltage-gated calcium channels (Cav). This toxin blocks N-, P- and Q-type calcium channels. From Conus catus (Cat cone).
   4105..4251    +  CDS            PDGFRβ TM domain: transmembrane domain from platelet derived growth factor receptor beta
   4276..4995    +  CDS            EGFP: the original enhanced GFP (Yang et al., 1996) mammalian codon-optimized
   5032..5583    +  misc_feature   IRES: internal ribosome entry site (IRES) of the encephalomyocarditis virus (EMCV)
   5590..6205    +  CDS            TetR (fragment): tetracycline repressor TetR; tetR from transposon Tn10; TetR binds to the tetracycline operator tetO to inhibit transcription. This inhibition can be relieved by adding tetracycline or doxycycline.
   6207..6226    +  CDS            SV40 NLS (fragment): nuclear localization signal of SV40 (simian virus 40) large T antigen
   6330..6524    +  CDS            KRAB: Krüppel-associated box (KRAB) transcriptional repression domain from the human zinc finger protein ZNF10 (Margolin et al., 1994)
   6656..7244    +  misc_feature   WPRE: woodchuck hepatitis virus posttranscriptional regulatory element
   7259..7372    +  CDS            nef (fragment): NEF_HV1LA - Experimental evidence at protein level: Swiss-Prot protein existence level 1. Extracellular Nef protein targets CD4(+) T-lymphocytes for apoptosis by interacting with CXCR4 surface receptors. From Human immunodeficiency virus type 1 group M subtype B (isolate Lai) (HIV-1).
   7384..7654    +  protein_bind   tetracycline response element: contains seven copies of the tetracycline operator tetO tetracycline repressor TetR
   7689..7869    +  LTR            5' LTR (truncated): truncated 5' long terminal repeat (LTR) from HIV-1
   7899..8123    +  polyA_signal   bGH poly(A) signal: bovine growth hormone polyadenylation signal
   8127..8148    +  promoter       SV40 promoter (fragment): SV40 enhancer and early promoter
   8169..8597    +  rep_origin     f1 ori (sequence partly withheld): f1 bacteriophage origin of replication; arrow indicates direction of (+) strand synthesis
   8611..8940    +  promoter       SV40 promoter: SV40 enhancer and early promoter
   8988..9035    +  promoter       EM7 promoter: synthetic bacterial promoter&nbsp
   9054..9428    +  CDS            BleoR: antibiotic-binding protein; Sh ble from Streptoalloteichus hindustanus; confers resistance to bleomycin, phleomycin, and Zeocin™
   9438..9563    +  CDS            ble (fragment): BLE_KLEPN - Experimental evidence at protein level: Swiss-Prot protein existence level 1. Binding protein with a strong affinity to the bleomycin family of antibiotics. Binds to CL990; an antimitotic-antibiotic compound. From Klebsiella pneumoniae.
   9558..9679    +  polyA_signal   SV40 poly(A) signal: SV40 polyadenylation signal
   9750..9772    -  protein_bind   lac operator (fragment): The lac repressor binds to the lac operator to inhibit transcription in E. coli. This inhibition can be relieved by adding lactose or isopropyl-β-D-thiogalactopyranoside (IPTG). lac repressor encoded by lacI
   9776..9806    -  promoter       lac promoter: promoter for the E. coli lac operon
   9821..9842    -  protein_bind   CAP binding site: CAP binding activates transcription in the presence of cAMP. E. coli catabolite activator protein
   9855..9947    -  CDS            lacI (fragment): lac repressor; lacI; The lac repressor binds to the lac operator to inhibit transcription in E. coli. This inhibition can be relieved by adding lactose or isopropyl-β-D-thiogalactopyranoside (IPTG).
  10130..10718   -  rep_origin     ori: high-copy-number ColE1/pMB1/pBR322/pUC origin of replication
  10889..11749   -  CDS            AmpR: β-lactamase; bla; confers resistance to ampicillin, carbenicillin, and related antibiotics
  11750..11854   -  promoter       AmpR promoter: bla
