[The description below was written by a language model from this plasmid's Addgene catalogue record and pLannotate feature annotations shown in this document.]
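Description:
pFU-iMVIIA-PE is a doxycycline-inducible, HIV-1-derived lentiviral transfer plasmid built on the pLVUT-tTR-KRAB backbone for expressing a membrane-tethered calcium-channel toxin in mammalian cells. It is propagated in E. coli through a high-copy ColE1/pUC origin with ampicillin selection. The record recommends low-recombination strains, as is usual for plasmids carrying repeated LTR sequences. The backbone also carries an f1 origin and an SV40/EM7-driven bleomycin/Zeocin resistance cassette that lies outside the proviral region. Genomic RNA is transcribed from a CMV enhancer/promoter fused to a truncated 5' LTR. It is followed by the Ψ packaging signal, a gag fragment, RRE, cPPT/CTS and WPRE, then a 3' LTR and a bGH polyadenylation signal.

The payload is driven by the human ubiquitin C promoter. A preprotrypsin secretion leader precedes the omega-conotoxin MVIIA peptide from Conus magus, which automated annotation matched to a related Conus catus toxin. The catalogue lists a FLAG epitope next, although it is not annotated in the feature table, and then the PDGF receptor β transmembrane domain and EGFP. This arrangement should anchor the toxin at the cell surface, where it can act on voltage-gated calcium channels of the expressing cell, and EGFP marks transduced cells. An EMCV IRES then directs translation of TetR fused to an SV40 NLS and the KRAB repression domain.

A tetracycline response element with seven tetO copies sits just upstream of the 3' LTR. Without doxycycline, TetR-KRAB binds there and silences the integrated cassette, and doxycycline releases the repressor and permits expression. According to the associated publication title, the construct is used to silence neurotransmission with tethered toxins.
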