Addgene plasmid #24146: pFU-iMVIIA-PE
Depositing lab: Ines Ibanez-Tallon. Depositing organization: Max-Delbrueck-Centrum fuer Molekulare Medizin (MDC). Publication: Silencing neurotransmission with membrane-tethered toxins. Auer S, Sturzebecher AS, Juttner R, Santos-Torres J, Hanack C, Frahm S, Liehl B, Ibanez-Tallon I. Nat Methods. 2010 Mar;7(3):229-36. doi: 10.1038/nmeth.1425. Epub 2010 Feb 7. PubMed 20139968.
Backbone
  Vector backbone: pLVUT-tTR-KRAB
  Backbone size w/o insert (bp): 10745
  Vector type: Mammalian Expression, Lentiviral
Growth in bacteria
  Bacterial resistance: Ampicillin, 100 μg/mL
  Growth temperature: 37°C
  Growth strain: Stbl3
  Growth instructions: Use low-recombination strains like Hb101 or Stbl3.
  Copy number: High Copy
Gene/Insert
  Gene/Insert name: omega-Conotoxin MVIIA-FLAG-PDGF_R_TM-EGFP-IRES-TetR-KRAB
  Species: H. sapiens (human); Conus magus, Aequorea victoria
  Insert size (bp): 1110
  Entrez Gene: PDGFRB (a.k.a. CD140B, IBGC4, IMF1, JTK12, KOGS, PDGFR, PDGFR-1, PDGFR1, PENTT)
  Cloning method: Restriction Enzyme; 5′ cloning site AgeI (not destroyed); 3′ cloning site EcoRI (not destroyed)
  Sequencing primers: 5′ GTCCGCTAAATTCTGGC; 3′ GCCATACGGGAAGCAATAG
Terms and licenses: Academic/Nonprofit Terms; Industry Terms: Not Available to Industry
Depositor comments: Doxycycline inducible lentiviral vector.
How to cite: pFU-iMVIIA-PE was a gift from Ines Ibanez-Tallon (Addgene plasmid # 24146 ; http://n2t.net/addgene:24146 ; RRID:Addgene_24146)
