>Addgene plasmid #24146 | pFU-iMVIIA-PE | addgene partial sequence | sequence record 29929 | 24146 with EGFP-N
GCTCCTCGCCCTTGCTCACCATGGTGGCGACCGGCCGGTGGATCCTACGTGGTTTCTTCTGCCAAAGCAT
GATGAGGATGATAAGGGAGATGATGGTGAGCACCACCAGGGCCAGGATGGCTGAGATCACCACCACCTTA
AAGGGCAAGGAGTGTGGCACCACGATGACCTCCTGCGTGTCCTGGCCCACAGCAACTCGAGTACCATCCC
CGTTGCCGTTTCCGTTACCATTCCCGTTGCCATTTCCGTTACCAGCGGCCGCAAGCTTGTCGTCATCGTC
TTTGTAATCGATGCACTTACCGGACCTACACGATCCGGTGCAACAGTCATACATGAGGCGGGAGCACTTC
GCGCCCTTGCCTTTGCAAGCAACTGCAGCTCCAACAAGAGCTAGGATCAGAAGTGCAGACATGGTGGCAC
CGGTACCCGGGGATCCTCTAGAGTCGACCTGCAGCCCAAGCTTCGTCTAACAAAAAAGCCAAAAACGGCC
AGAATTTAGCGGACAATTTACTAGTCTAACACTGAAAATTACATATTGACCCAAATGATTACATTTCAAA
AGGTGCCTAAAAAACTTCACAAAACACACTCGCCAACCCCGAGCGCATAGTTCAAA
